Addgene plasmid #82523: pTRIPZ (M)-HT-Cbx7-Delta-ATL
Purpose: Lentivirus vector. Expresses mutant Halotag-Cbx7-delta-ATL fusion proteins in mammalian cells. Cbx7deletion of amino acids 66–83.
Depositing lab: Xiaojun Ren. Depositing organization: University of Colorado, Denver.
Backbone
  Vector backbone: pTRIPZ (M)
  Backbone size w/o insert (bp): 1300
  Total vector size (bp): 13814
  Vector type: Mammalian Expression, Lentiviral
  Selectable markers: Puromycin
Growth in bacteria
  Bacterial resistance: Ampicillin, 100 μg/mL
  Growth temperature: 37°C
  Growth strain: NEB Stable
  Copy number: High Copy
Gene/Insert
  Gene/Insert name: Chromobox Homolog 7 (alt name: Cbx7)
  Species: H. sapiens (human)
  Insert size (bp): 702
  Mutation: deletion of amino acids 66–83
  GenBank ID: NM_175709
  Entrez Gene: CBX7
  Promoter: CMV
  Tag / fusion protein: HaloTag (N terminal on insert)
  Cloning method: Restriction Enzyme; 5′ cloning site EcoR1 (unknown if destroyed); 3′ cloning site Mlu1 (unknown if destroyed)
  Sequencing primers: 5′ CCGATCAGGTCCGGGTTGTCTT; 3′ ctcacggcgagcgctgccacgtc
Terms and licenses: Academic/Nonprofit Terms; Industry Terms: Not Available to Industry
How to cite: pTRIPZ (M)-HT-Cbx7-Delta-ATL was a gift from Xiaojun Ren (Addgene plasmid # 82523 ; http://n2t.net/addgene:82523 ; RRID:Addgene_82523)
