[The description below was written by a language model from this plasmid's Addgene catalogue record and pLannotate feature annotations shown in this document.]
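Description:
pTRIPZ (M)-HT-Cbx7-Delta-ATL is a self-inactivating HIV-1-based lentiviral expression plasmid of about 13.8 kb, built on a modified pTRIPZ backbone, for delivering a HaloTag-fused mutant of human CBX7 into mammalian cells. It is propagated in E. coli through a high-copy ColE1/pUC-type origin with ampicillin selection. An f1 origin is also present, along with an EM7-driven bleomycin/Zeocin resistance gene in reverse orientation inside the viral region. The lentiviral portion carries a truncated 5' LTR, the Ψ packaging signal with gag and Rev fragments, the RRE, cPPT/CTS, WPRE and a ΔU3 3' LTR, so the genome can be packaged when helper functions are supplied in trans. An SV40 promoter followed by hygromycin and ble fragments lies outside the LTRs and appears to be backbone remnants.

The payload is an N-terminal HaloTag (a modified dehalogenase that covalently binds chloroalkane ligands) followed by CBX7 lacking amino acids 66–83, the region the construct name calls ATL. The catalogue lists the promoter as CMV, but the feature table shows a Tet-responsive tight TRE promoter fragment (tet operators with a minimal CMV promoter) directly upstream of the fusion. Downstream, a UbC promoter drives rtTA3, linked through an EMCV IRES to the puromycin resistance gene. This arrangement suggests doxycycline-inducible expression from a single vector, with puromycin selection of transduced cells. CBX7 is a chromodomain component of Polycomb PRC1-like complexes. The Halo-tagged deletion mutant would suit fluorescent ligand labelling or capture experiments comparing its behaviour with wild-type protein, although the record states only that it expresses the mutant fusion. The recorded backbone size of 1300 bp is inconsistent with the total size and is probably an entry error.
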