Features (pLannotate 1.2.2; 34 found; start..end, strand, type, name):
    377..634     +  LTR            5' LTR (truncated): truncated 5' long terminal repeat (LTR) from HIV-1
    681..806     +  misc_feature   HIV-1 Ψ: packaging signal of human immunodeficiency virus type 1
    790..1128    +  CDS            HIV-1 gag (fragment): gag protein from human immunodeficiency virus 1; gag
   1303..1536    +  misc_feature   RRE: The Rev response element (RRE) of HIV-1 allows for Rev-dependent mRNA export from the nucleus to the cytoplasm.
   1913..2013    +  CDS            Rev (fragment): human immunodeficiency virus 1 (HIV-1) Rev protein; rev; enhances nuclear export of unspliced and incompletely spliced viral mRNAs
   2063..2180    +  misc_feature   cPPT/CTS: central polypurine tract and central termination sequence of HIV-1
   2245..2619    -  CDS            BleoR: antibiotic-binding protein; Sh ble from Streptoalloteichus hindustanus; confers resistance to bleomycin, phleomycin, and Zeocin™
   2639..2686    -  promoter       EM7 promoter: synthetic bacterial promoter&nbsp
   2713..2991    +  promoter       tight TRE promoter (fragment): Tet-responsive promoter PTight, consisting of seven tet operator sequences followed by the minimal CMV promoter
   3014..3904    +  CDS            HaloTag®: modified bacterial dehalogenase that forms covalent bonds with chloroalkane derivatives
   3920..4618    +  CDS            CBX7 (fragment): CBX7_HUMAN - Experimental evidence at protein level: Swiss-Prot protein existence level 1. Component of a Polycomb group (PcG) multiprotein PRC1-like complex, a complex class required to maintain the transcriptionally repressive state of many genes, including Hox genes, throughout development. PcG PRC1 complex acts via chromatin remodeling and modification of histones; it mediates monoubiquitination of histone H2A 'Lys-119', rendering chromatin heritably changed in its expressibility. Promotes histone H3 trimethylation at 'Lys-9' (H3K9me3). Binds to trimethylated lysine residues in histones, a
   4632..5843    +  promoter       UbC promoter: human ubiquitin C promoter
   5862..6569    +  CDS            rtTA3: reverse tetracycline transactivator 3 activates expression from Tet-responsive promoters in the presence of doxycycline
   6592..7164    +  misc_feature   IRES: internal ribosome entry site (IRES) of the encephalomyocarditis virus (EMCV)
   7173..7769    +  CDS            PuroR: puromycin N-acetyltransferase; pac from Streptomyces alboniger; confers resistance to puromycin
   7785..8373    +  misc_feature   WPRE: woodchuck hepatitis virus posttranscriptional regulatory element
   8390..8578    +  CDS            nef (fragment): NEF_HV1Z2 - Experimental evidence at protein level: Swiss-Prot protein existence level 1. Extracellular Nef protein targets CD4(+) T-lymphocytes for apoptosis by interacting with CXCR4 surface receptors. From Human immunodeficiency virus type 1 group M subtype D (isolate Z2/CDC-Z34) (HIV-1).
   8580..8813    +  LTR            3' LTR (ΔU3): self-inactivating 3' long terminal repeat (LTR) from HIV-1
   8920..9144    +  polyA_signal   bGH poly(A) signal: bovine growth hormone polyadenylation signal
   9148..9169    +  promoter       SV40 promoter (fragment): SV40 enhancer and early promoter
   9190..9618    +  rep_origin     f1 ori (sequence partly withheld): f1 bacteriophage origin of replication; arrow indicates direction of (+) strand synthesis
   9632..9961    +  promoter       SV40 promoter: SV40 enhancer and early promoter
  10010..11039   +  CDS            HygR (fragment): aminoglycoside phosphotransferase from E. coli; aph(4)-Ia; confers resistance to hygromycin
  11049..11174   +  CDS            ble (fragment): BLE_KLEPN - Experimental evidence at protein level: Swiss-Prot protein existence level 1. Binding protein with a strong affinity to the bleomycin family of antibiotics. Binds to CL990; an antimitotic-antibiotic compound. From Klebsiella pneumoniae.
  11169..11290   +  polyA_signal   SV40 poly(A) signal: SV40 polyadenylation signal
  11361..11383   -  protein_bind   lac operator (fragment): The lac repressor binds to the lac operator to inhibit transcription in E. coli. This inhibition can be relieved by adding lactose or isopropyl-β-D-thiogalactopyranoside (IPTG). lac repressor encoded by lacI
  11387..11417   -  promoter       lac promoter: promoter for the E. coli lac operon
  11432..11453   -  protein_bind   CAP binding site: CAP binding activates transcription in the presence of cAMP. E. coli catabolite activator protein
  11466..11558   -  CDS            lacI (fragment): lac repressor; lacI; The lac repressor binds to the lac operator to inhibit transcription in E. coli. This inhibition can be relieved by adding lactose or isopropyl-β-D-thiogalactopyranoside (IPTG).
  11741..12329   -  rep_origin     ori: high-copy-number ColE1/pMB1/pBR322/pUC origin of replication
  12500..13360   -  CDS            AmpR: β-lactamase; bla; confers resistance to ampicillin, carbenicillin, and related antibiotics
  13361..13465   -  promoter       AmpR promoter: bla
  13513..13647   +  polyA_signal   SV40 poly(A) signal: SV40 polyadenylation signal
  13814..329     +  CDS            nef (fragment) (across the origin): NEF_HV1BR - Experimental evidence at protein level: Swiss-Prot protein existence level 1. Extracellular Nef protein targets CD4(+) T-lymphocytes for apoptosis by interacting with CXCR4 surface receptors (PubMed:14990729). From Human immunodeficiency virus type 1 group M subtype B (isolate BRU/LAI) (HIV-1).
>Addgene plasmid #82523 | pTRIPZ (M)-HT-Cbx7-Delta-ATL | depositor full sequence | sequence record 156810 | pTRIPZ (M) HT-Cbx7-Delta-ATL
TGGAAGGGCTAATTCACTCCCAAAGAAGACAAGATATCCTTGATCTGTGGATCTACCACACACAAGGCTA
CTTCCCTGATTAGCAGAACTACACACCAGGGCCAGGGGTCAGATATCCACTGACCTTTGGATGGTGCTAC
AAGCTAGTACCAGTTGAGCCAGATAAGGTAGAAGAGGCCAATAAAGGAGAGAACACCAGCTTGTTACACC
CTGTGAGCCTGCATGGGATGGATGACCCGGAGAGAGAAGTGTTAGAGTGGAGGTTTGACAGCCGCCTAGC
ATTTCATCACGTGGCCCGAGAGCTGCATCCGGAGTACTTCAAGAACTGCTGATATCGAGCTTGCTACAAG
GGACTTTCCGCTGGGGACTTTCCAGGGAGGCGTGGCCTGGGCGGGACTGGGGAGTGGCGAGCCCTCAGAT
CCTGCATATAAGCAGCTGCTTTTTGCCTGTACTGGGTCTCTCTGGTTAGACCAGATCTGAGCCTGGGAGC
TCTCTGGCTAACTAGGGAACCCACTGCTTAAGCCTCAATAAAGCTTGCCTTGAGTGCTTCAAGTAGTGTG
TGCCCGTCTGTTGTGTGACTCTGGTAACTAGAGATCCCTCAGACCCTTTTAGTCAGTGTGGAAAATCTCT
AGCAGTGGCGCCCGAACAGGGACTTGAAAGCGAAAGGGAAACCAGAGGAGCTCTCTCGACGCAGGACTCG
GCTTGCTGAAGCGCGCACGGCAAGAGGCGAGGGGCGGCGACTGGTGAGTACGCCAAAAATTTTGACTAGC
GGAGGCTAGAAGGAGAGAGATGGGTGCGAGAGCGTCAGTATTAAGCGGGGGAGAATTAGATCGCGATGGG
AAAAAATTCGGTTAAGGCCAGGGGGAAAGAAAAAATATAAATTAAAACATATAGTATGGGCAAGCAGGGA
GCTAGAACGATTCGCAGTTAATCCTGGCCTGTTAGAAACATCAGAAGGCTGTAGACAAATACTGGGACAG
CTACAACCATCCCTTCAGACAGGATCAGAAGAACTTAGATCATTATATAATACAGTAGCAACCCTCTATT
GTGTGCATCAAAGGATAGAGATAAAAGACACCAAGGAAGCTTTAGACAAGATAGAGGAAGAGCAAAACAA
AAGTAAGACCACCGCACAGCAAGCGGCCGGCCGCTGATCTTCAGACCTGGAGGAGGAGATATGAGGGACA
ATTGGAGAAGTGAATTATATAAATATAAAGTAGTAAAAATTGAACCATTAGGAGTAGCACCCACCAAGGC
AAAGAGAAGAGTGGTGCAGAGAGAAAAAAGAGCAGTGGGAATAGGAGCTTTGTTCCTTGGGTTCTTGGGA
GCAGCAGGAAGCACTATGGGCGCAGCGTCAATGACGCTGACGGTACAGGCCAGACAATTATTGTCTGGTA
TAGTGCAGCAGCAGAACAATTTGCTGAGGGCTATTGAGGCGCAACAGCATCTGTTGCAACTCACAGTCTG
GGGCATCAAGCAGCTCCAGGCAAGAATCCTGGCTGTGGAAAGATACCTAAAGGATCAACAGCTCCTGGGG
ATTTGGGGTTGCTCTGGAAAACTCATTTGCACCACTGCTGTGCCTTGGAATGCTAGTTGGAGTAATAAAT
CTCTGGAACAGATTTGGAATCACACGACCTGGATGGAGTGGGACAGAGAAATTAACAATTACACAAGCTT
AATACACTCCTTAATTGAAGAATCGCAAAACCAGCAAGAAAAGAATGAACAAGAATTATTGGAATTAGAT
AAATGGGCAAGTTTGTGGAATTGGTTTAACATAACAAATTGGCTGTGGTATATAAAATTATTCATAATGA
TAGTAGGAGGCTTGGTAGGTTTAAGAATAGTTTTTGCTGTACTTTCTATAGTGAATAGAGTTAGGCAGGG
ATATTCACCATTATCGTTTCAGACCCACCTCCCAACCCCGAGGGGACCCGACAGGCCCGAAGGAATAGAA
GAAGAAGGTGGAGAGAGAGACAGAGACAGATCCATTCGATTAGTGAACGGATCGGCACTGCGTGCGCCAA
TTCTGCAGACAAATGGCAGTATTCATCCACAATTTTAAAAGAAAAGGGGGGATTGGGGGGTACAGTGCAG
GGGAAAGAATAGTAGACATAATAGCAACAGACATACAAACTAAAGAATTACAAAAACAAATTACAAAAAT
TCAAAATTTTCGGGTTTATTACAGGGACAGCAGAGATCCAGTTTGGTTAGTACCGGGCCCGCTCTAGTCC
GGAATCAGTCCTGCTCCTCGGCCACGAAGTGCACGCAGTTGCCGGCCGGGTCGCGCAGGGCGAACTCCCG
CCCCCACGGCTGCTCGCCGATCTCGGTCATGGCCGGCCCGGAGGCGTCCCGGAAGTTCGTGGACACGACC
TCCGACCACTCGGCGTACAGCTCGTCCAGGCCGCGCACCCACACCCAGGCCAGGGTGTTGTCCGGCACCA
CCTGGTCCTGGACCGCGCTGATGAACAGGGTCACGTCGTCCCGGACCACACCGGCGAAGTCGTCCTCCAC
GAAGTCCCGGGAGAACCCGAGCCGGTCGGTCCAGAACTCGACCGCTCCGGCGACGTCGCGCGCGGTGAGC
ACCGGAACGGCACTGGTCAACTTGGCCATGGTGGCCCTCCTATAGTGAGTCGTATTATACTATGCCGATA
TACTATGCCGATGATTAATTGTCAACACGTGCTGCAGGTCCGAGGTTCTAGACGAGTTTACTCCCTATCA
GTGATAGAGAACGATGTCGAGTTTACTCCCTATCAGTGATAGAGAACGTATGTCGAGTTTACTCCCTATC
AGTGATAGAGAACGTATGTCGAGTTTACTCCCTATCAGTGATAGAGAACGTATGTCGAGTTTATCCCTAT
CAGTGATAGAGAACGTATGTCGAGTTTACTCCCTATCAGTGATAGAGAACGTATGTCGAGGTAGGCGTGT
ACGGTGGGAGGCCTATATAAGCAGAGCTCGTTTAGTGAACCGTCAGATCGCACCGGTCCGCTCGAGGGCC
ACCATGGCAGAAATCGGTACTGGCTTTCCATTCGACCCCCATTATGTGGAAGTCCTGGGCGAGCGCATGC
ACTACGTCGATGTTGGTCCGCGCGATGGCACCCCTGTGCTGTTCCTGCACGGTAACCCGACCTCCTCCTA
CGTGTGGCGCAACATCATCCCGCATGTTGCACCGACCCATCGCTGCATTGCTCCAGACCTGATCGGTATG
GGCAAATCCGACAAACCAGACCTGGGTTATTTCTTCGACGACCACGTCCGCTTCATGGATGCCTTCATCG
AAGCCCTGGGTCTGGAAGAGGTCGTCCTGGTCATTCACGACTGGGGCTCCGCTCTGGGTTTCCACTGGGC
CAAGCGCAATCCAGAGCGCGTCAAAGGTATTGCATTTATGGAGTTCATCCGCCCTATCCCGACCTGGGAC
GAATGGCCAGAATTTGCCCGCGAGACCTTCCAGGCCTTCCGCACCACCGACGTCGGCCGCAAGCTGATCA
TCGATCAGAACGTTTTTATCGAGGGTACGCTGCCGATGGGTGTCGTCCGCCCGCTGACTGAAGTCGAGAT
GGACCATTACCGCGAGCCGTTCCTGAATCCTGTTGACCGCGAGCCACTGTGGCGCTTCCCAAACGAGCTG
CCAATCGCCGGTGAGCCAGCGAACATCGTCGCGCTGGTCGAAGAATACATGGACTGGCTGCACCAGTCCC
CTGTCCCGAAGCTGCTGTTCTGGGGCACCCCAGGCGTTCTGATCCCACCGGCCGAAGCCGCTCGCCTGGC
CAAAAGCCTGCCTAACTGCAAGGCTGTGGACATCGGCCCGGGTCTGAATCTGCTGCAAGAAGACAACCCG
GACCTGATCGGCAGCGAGATCGCGCGCTGGCTGTCGACGCTCGAGATTTCCGGCGCGAATTCACTTGCTA
TGGAGCTGTCAGCCATCGGCGAGCAGGTGTTCGCCGTGGAGAGCATCCGGAAGAAGCGCGTGCGGAAGGG
TAAAGTCGAGTATCTGGTGAAGTGGAAAGGATGGCCCCCAAAGTACAGCACGTGGGAGCCAGAAGAGCAC
ATCTTGGACCCCCGCCTCGTCATGGCCTACGAGGAGAAGGAGGAGAGAGACCGACTGTACAGCATGGACC
TGCGGAGCTCCCACAAGGCCAAGGGCAAGGAGAAGCTCTGCTTCTCCCTGACGTGCCCACTCGGCAGCGG
GAGCCCTGAGGGGGTGGTCAAGGCGGGGGCACCTGAGCTGGTGGACAAGGGCCCCTTGGTGCCCACCCTG
CCCTTCCCGCTCCGCAAGCCCCGAAAGGCCCACAAGTACCTGCGGCTCTCGCGCAAGAAGTTCCCGCCCC
GCGGGCCCAACCTGGAGAGCCACAGCCATCGACGGGAGCTCTTCCTGCAGGAGCCACCGGCCCCAGACGT
CCTGCAGGCGGCTGGCGAGTGGGAGCCTGCTGCGCAGCCCCCTGAAGAGGAGGCAGATGCCGACCTGGCC
GAGGGGCCCCCTCCCTGGACACCTGCGCTCCCCTCAAGTGAGGTGACCGTGACCGACATCACCGCCAACT
CCATCACCGTCACCTTCCGCGAGGCCCAGGCAGCTGAGGGCTTCTTCCGAGACCGCAGTGGGAAGTTCTG
AGCGGACGCGTGGCCTCCGCGCCGGGTTTTGGCGCCTCCCGCGGGCGCCCCCCTCCTCACGGCGAGCGCT
GCCACGTCAGACGAAGGGCGCAGCGAGCGTCCTGATCCTTCCGCCCGGACGCTCAGGACAGCGGCCCGCT
GCTCATAAGACTCGGCCTTAGAACCCCAGTATCAGCAGAAGGACATTTTAGGACGGGACTTGGGTGACTC
TAGGGCACTGGTTTTCTTTCCAGAGAGCGGAACAGGCGAGGAAAAGTAGTCCCTTCTCGGCGATTCTGCG
GAGGGATCTCCGTGGGGCGGTGAACGCCGATGATTATATAAGGACGCGCCGGGTGTGGCACAGCTAGTTC
CGTCGCAGCCGGGATTTGGGTCGCGGTTCTTGTTTGTGGATCGCTGTGATCGTCACTTGGTGAGTAGCGG
GCTGCTGGGCTGGCCGGGGCTTTCGTGGCCGCCGGGCCGCTCGGTGGGACGGAAGCGTGTGGAGAGACCG
CCAAGGGCTGTAGTCTGGGTCCGCGAGCAAGGTTGCCCTGAACTGGGGGTTGGGGGGAGCGCAGCAAAAT
GGCGGCTGTTCCCGAGTCTTGAATGGAAGACGCTTGTGAGGCGGGCTGTGAGGTCGTTGAAACAAGGTGG
GGGGCATGGTGGGCGGCAAGAACCCAAGGTCTTGAGGCCTTCGCTAATGCGGGAAAGCTCTTATTCGGGT
GAGATGGGCTGGGGCACCATCTGGGGACCCTGACGTGAAGTTTGTCACTGACTGGAGAACTCGGTTTGTC
GTCTGTTGCGGGGGCGGCAGTTATGGCGGTGCCGTTGGGCAGTGCACCCGTACCTTTGGGAGCGCGCGCC
CTCGTCGTGTCGTGACGTCACCCGTTCTGTTGGCTTATAATGCAGGGTGGGGCCACCTGCCGGTAGGTGT
GCGGTAGGCTTTTCTCCGTCGCAGGACGCAGGGTTCGGGCCTAGGGTAGGCTCTCCTGAATCGACAGGCG
CCGGACCTCTGGTGAGGGGAGGGATAAGTGAGGCGTCAGTTTCTTTGGTCGGTTTTATGTACCTATCTTC
TTAAGTAGCTGAAGCTCCGGTTTTGAACTATGCGCTCGGGGTTGGCGAGTGTGTTTTGTGAAGTTTTTTA
GGCACCTTTTGAAATGTAATCATTTGGGTCAATATGTAATTTTCAGTGTTAGACTAGTAAATTGTCCGCT
AAATTCTGGCCGTTTTTGGCTTTTTTGTTAGACGCTAGCGGATCCGCCACCATGTCTAGGCTGGACAAGA
GCAAAGTCATAAACGGAGCTCTGGAATTACTCAATGGTGTCGGTATCGAAGGCCTGACGACAAGGAAACT
CGCTCAAAAGCTGGGAGTTGAGCAGCCTACCCTGTACTGGCACGTGAAGAACAAGCGGGCCCTGCTCGAT
GCCCTGCCAATCGAGATGCTGGACAGGCATCATACCCACTTCTGCCCCCTGGAAGGCGAGTCATGGCAAG
ACTTTCTGCGGAACAACGCCAAGTCATACCGCTGTGCTCTCCTCTCACATCGCGACGGGGCTAAAGTGCA
TCTCGGCACCCGCCCAACAGAGAAACAGTACGAAACCCTGGAAAATCAGCTCGCGTTCCTGTGTCAGCAA
GGCTTCTCCCTGGAGAACGCACTGTACGCTCTGTCCGCCGTGGGCCACTTTACACTGGGCTGCGTATTGG
AGGAACAGGAGCATCAAGTAGCAAAAGAGGAAAGAGAGACACCTACCACCGATTCTATGCCCCCACTTCT
GAGACAAGCAATTGAGCTGTTCGACCGGCAGGGAGCCGAACCTGCCTTCCTTTTCGGCCTGGAACTAATC
ATATGTGGCCTGGAGAAACAGCTAAAGTGCGAAAGCGGCGGGCCGACCGACGCCCTTGACGATTTTGACT
TAGACATGCTCCCAGCCGATGCCCTTGACGATTTTGACCTTGACATGCTCCCCGGGTAAGGATCCGCGGC
CGCAAATTCCGCCCCTCTCCCTCCCCCCCCCCTAACGTTACTGGCCGAAGCCGCTTGGAATAAGGCCGGT
GTGCGTTTGTCTATATGTTATTTTCCACCATATTGCCGTCTTTTGGCAATGTGAGGGCCCGGAAACCTGG
CCCTGTCTTCTTGACGAGCATTCCTAGGGGTCTTTCCCCTCTCGCCAAAGGAATGCAAGGTCTGTTGAAT
GTCGTGAAGGAAGCAGTTCCTCTGGAAGCTTCTTGAAGACAAACAACGTCTGTAGCGACCCTTTGCAGGC
AGCGGAACCCCCCACCTGGCGACAGGTGCCTCTGCGGCCAAAAGCCACGTGTATAAGATACACCTGCAAA
GGCGGCACAACCCCAGTGCCACGTTGTGAGTTGGATAGTTGTGGAAAGAGTCAAATGGCTCTCCTCAAGC
GTATTCAACAAGGGGCTGAAGGATGCCCAGAAGGTACCCCATTGTATGGGATCTGATCTGGGGCCTCGGT
GCACATGCTTTACATGTGTTTAGTCGAGGTTAAAAAAACGTCTAGGCCCCCCGAACCACGGGGACGTGGT
TTTCCTTTGAAAAACACGATAATACCATGGCCACCGAGTACAAGCCCACGGTGCGCCTCGCCACCCGCGA
CGACGTCCCCCGGGCCGTACGCACCCTCGCCGCCGCGTTCGCCGACTACCCCGCCACGCGCCACACCGTC
GACCCGGACCGCCACATCGAGCGGGTCACCGAGCTGCAAGAACTCTTCCTCACGCGCGTCGGGCTCGACA
TCGGCAAGGTGTGGGTCGCGGACGACGGCGCCGCGGTGGCGGTCTGGACCACGCCGGAGAGCGTCGAAGC
GGGGGCGGTGTTCGCCGAGATCGGCTCGCGCATGGCCGAGTTGAGCGGTTCCCGGCTGGCCGCGCAGCAA
CAGATGGAAGGCCTCCTGGCGCCGCACCGGCCCAAGGAGCCCGCGTGGTTCCTGGCCACCGTCGGCGTCT
CGCCCGACCACCAGGGCAAGGGTCTGGGCAGCGCCGTCGTGCTCCCCGGAGTGGAGGCGGCCGAGCGCGC
TGGGGTGCCCGCCTTCCTGGAGACCTCCGCGCCCCGCAACCTCCCCTTCTACGAGCGGCTCGGCTTCACC
GTCACCGCCGACGTCGAGGTGCCCGAAGGACCGCGCACCTGGTGCATGACCCGCAAGCCCGGTGCCTGAG
TTCGCGTCTGGAACAATCAACCTCTGGATTACAAAATTTGTGAAAGATTGACTGGTATTCTTAACTATGT
TGCTCCTTTTACGCTATGTGGATACGCTGCTTTAATGCCTTTGTATCATGCTATTGCTTCCCGTATGGCT
TTCATTTTCTCCTCCTTGTATAAATCCTGGTTGCTGTCTCTTTATGAGGAGTTGTGGCCCGTTGTCAGGC
AACGTGGCGTGGTGTGCACTGTGTTTGCTGACGCAACCCCCACTGGTTGGGGCATTGCCACCACCTGTCA
GCTCCTTTCCGGGACTTTCGCTTTCCCCCTCCCTATTGCCACGGCGGAACTCATCGCCGCCTGCCTTGCC
CGCTGCTGGACAGGGGCTCGGCTGTTGGGCACTGACAATTCCGTGGTGTTGTCGGGGAAGCTGACGTCCT
TTCCATGGCTGCTCGCCTGTGTTGCCACCTGGATTCTGCGCGGGACGTCCTTCTGCTACGTCCCTTCGGC
CCTCAATCCAGCGGACCTTCCTTCCCGCGGCCTGCTGCCGGCTCTGCGGCCTCTTCCGCGTCTTCGCCTT
CGCCCTCAGACGAGTCGGATCTCCCTTTGGGCCGCCTCCCCGCCTGGAATTAATTCTGCAGTCGAGACCT
AGAAAAACATGGAGCAATCACAAGTAGCAATACAGCAGCTACCAATGCTGATTGTGCCTGGCTAGAAGCA
CAAGAGGAGGAGGAGGTGGGTTTTCCAGTCACACCTCAGGTACCTTTAAGACCAATGACTTACAAGGCAG
CTGTAGATCTTAGCCACTTTTTAAAAGAAAAGAGGGGACTGGAAGGGCTAATTCACTCCCAACGAAGACA
AGATCTGCTTTTTGCTTGTACTGGGTCTCTCTGGTTAGACCAGATCTGAGCCTGGGAGCTCTCTGGCTAA
CTAGGGAACCCACTGCTTAAGCCTCAATAAAGCTTGCCTTGAGTGCTTCAAGTAGTGTGTGCCCGTCTGT
TGTGTGACTCTGGTAACTAGAGATCCCTCAGACCCTTTTAGTCAGTGTGGAAAATCTCTAGCAGTAGTAG
TTCATGTCATCTTATTATTCAGTATTTATAACTTGCAAAGAAATGAATATCAGAGAGTGAGAGGCCTTGA
CATTGTTTAAACCCGCTGATCAGCCTCGACTGTGCCTTCTAGTTGCCAGCCATCTGTTGTTTGCCCCTCC
CCCGTGCCTTCCTTGACCCTGGAAGGTGCCACTCCCACTGTCCTTTCCTAATAAAATGAGGAAATTGCAT
CGCATTGTCTGAGTAGGTGTCATTCTATTCTGGGGGGTGGGGTGGGGCAGGACAGCAAGGGGGAGGATTG
GGAAGACAATAGCAGGCATGCTGGGGATGCGGTGGGCTCTATGGCTTCTGAGGCGGAAAGAACCAGCTGG
GGCTCTAGGGGGTATCCCC
[124 nt withheld, positions 9190-9313]
C
[91 nt withheld, positions 9315-9405]
A
[49 nt withheld, positions 9407-9455]
CCTTTGACGTTGGAGTCCACGTTCTTT
[37 nt withheld, positions 9483-9519]
ACCCTATCTCGGTCTATTCTTTTGATTTATAAGGGATTTTGCCGATTTCGGCCTATTGGTTAAAAAATGA
GCTGATTTAACAAAAATTTAACGCGAATTAATTCTGTGGAATGTGTGTCAGTTAGGGTGTGGAAAGTCCC
CAGGCTCCCCAGCAGGCAGAAGTATGCAAAGCATGCATCTCAATTAGTCAGCAACCAGGTGTGGAAAGTC
CCCAGGCTCCCCAGCAGGCAGAAGTATGCAAAGCATGCATCTCAATTAGTCAGCAACCATAGTCCCGCCC
CTAACTCCGCCCATCCCGCCCCTAACTCCGCCCAGTTCCGCCCATTCTCCGCCCCATGGCTGACTAATTT
TTTTTATTTATGCAGAGGCCGAGGCCGCCTCTGCCTCTGAGCTATTCCAGAAGTAGTGAGGAGGCTTTTT
TGGAGGCCTAGGCTTTTGCAAAAAGCTCCCGGGAGCTTGTATATCCATTTTCGGATCTGATCAGCACGTG
ATGAAAAAGCCTGAACTCACCGCGACGTCTGTCGAGAAGTTTCTGATCGAAAAGTTCGACAGCGTCTCCG
ACCTGATGCAGCTCTCGGAGGGCGAAGAATCTCGTGCTTTCAGCTTCGATGTAGGAGGGCGTGGATATGT
CCTGCGGGTAAATAGCTGCGCCGATGGTTTCTACAAAGATCGTTATGTTTATCGGCACTTTGCATCGGCC
GCGCTCCCGATTCCGGAAGTGCTTGACATTGGGGAATTAATTCAGCGAGAGCCTGACCTATTGCATCTCC
CGCCGTGCACAGGGTGTCACGTTGCAAGACCTGCCTGAAACCGAACTGCCCGCTGTTCTGCAGCCGGTCG
CGGAGGCCATGGATGCGATCGCTGCGGCCGATCTTAGCCAGACGAGCGGGTTCGGCCCATTCGGACCGCA
AGGAATCGGTCAATACACTACATGGCGTGATTTCATATGCGCGATTGCTGATCCCCATGTGTATCACTGG
CAAACTGTGATGGACGACACCGTCAGTGCGTCCGTCGCGCAGGCTCTCGATGAGCTGATGCTTTGGGCCG
AGGACTGCCCCGAAGTCCGGCACCTCGTGCACGCGGATTTCGGCTCCAACAATGTCCTGACGGACAATGG
CCGCATAACAGCGGTCATTGACTGGAGCGAGGCGATGTTCGGGGATTCCCAATACGAGGTCGCCAACATC
TTCTTCTGGAGGCCGTGGTTGGCTTGTATGGAGCAGCAGACGCGCTACTTCGAGCGGAGGCATCCGGAGC
TTGCAGGATCGCCGCGGCTCCGGGCGTATATGCTCCGCATTGGTCTTGACCAACTCTATCAGAGCTTGGT
TGACGGCAATTTCGATGATGCAGCTTGGGCGCAGGGTCGATGCGACGCAATCGTCCGATCCGGAGCCGGG
ACTGTCGGGCGTACACAAATCGCCCGCAGAAGCGCGGCCGTCTGGACCGATGGCTGTGTAGAAGTACTCG
CCGATAGTGGAAACCGACGCCCCAGCACTCGTCCGAGGGCAAAGGAATAGCACGTGCTACGAGATTTCGA
TTCCACCGCCGCCTTCTATGAAAGGTTGGGCTTCGGAATCGTTTTCCGGGACGCCGGCTGGATGATCCTC
CAGCGCGGGGATCTCATGCTGGAGTTCTTCGCCCACCCCAACTTGTTTATTGCAGCTTATAATGGTTACA
AATAAAGCAATAGCATCACAAATTTCACAAATAAAGCATTTTTTTCACTGCATTCTAGTTGTGGTTTGTC
CAAACTCATCAATGTATCTTATCATGTCTGTATACCGTCGACCTCTAGCTAGAGCTTGGCGTAATCATGG
TCATAGCTGTTTCCTGTGTGAAATTGTTATCCGCTCACAATTCCACACAACATACGAGCCGGAAGCATAA
AGTGTAAAGCCTGGGGTGCCTAATGAGTGAGCTAACTCACATTAATTGCGTTGCGCTCACTGCCCGCTTT
CCAGTCGGGAAACCTGTCGTGCCAGCTGCATTAATGAATCGGCCAACGCGCGGGGAGAGGCGGTTTGCGT
ATTGGGCGCTCTTCCGCTTCCTCGCTCACTGACTCGCTGCGCTCGGTCGTTCGGCTGCGGCGAGCGGTAT
CAGCTCACTCAAAGGCGGTAATACGGTTATCCACAGAATCAGGGGATAACGCAGGAAAGAACATGTGAGC
AAAAGGCCAGCAAAAGGCCAGGAACCGTAAAAAGGCCGCGTTGCTGGCGTTTTTCCATAGGCTCCGCCCC
CCTGACGAGCATCACAAAAATCGACGCTCAAGTCAGAGGTGGCGAAACCCGACAGGACTATAAAGATACC
AGGCGTTTCCCCCTGGAAGCTCCCTCGTGCGCTCTCCTGTTCCGACCCTGCCGCTTACCGGATACCTGTC
CGCCTTTCTCCCTTCGGGAAGCGTGGCGCTTTCTCATAGCTCACGCTGTAGGTATCTCAGTTCGGTGTAG
GTCGTTCGCTCCAAGCTGGGCTGTGTGCACGAACCCCCCGTTCAGCCCGACCGCTGCGCCTTATCCGGTA
ACTATCGTCTTGAGTCCAACCCGGTAAGACACGACTTATCGCCACTGGCAGCAGCCACTGGTAACAGGAT
TAGCAGAGCGAGGTATGTAGGCGGTGCTACAGAGTTCTTGAAGTGGTGGCCTAACTACGGCTACACTAGA
AGAACAGTATTTGGTATCTGCGCTCTGCTGAAGCCAGTTACCTTCGGAAAAAGAGTTGGTAGCTCTTGAT
CCGGCAAACAAACCACCGCTGGTAGCGGTGGTTTTTTTGTTTGCAAGCAGCAGATTACGCGCAGAAAAAA
AGGATCTCAAGAAGATCCTTTGATCTTTTCTACGGGGTCTGACGCTCAGTGGAACGAAAACTCACGTTAA
GGGATTTTGGTCATGAGATTATCAAAAAGGATCTTCACCTAGATCCTTTTAAATTAAAAATGAAGTTTTA
AATCAATCTAAAGTATATATGAGTAAACTTGGTCTGACAGTTACCAATGCTTAATCAGTGAGGCACCTAT
CTCAGCGATCTGTCTATTTCGTTCATCCATAGTTGCCTGACTCCCCGTCGTGTAGATAACTACGATACGG
GAGGGCTTACCATCTGGCCCCAGTGCTGCAATGATACCGCGAGACCCACGCTCACCGGCTCCAGATTTAT
CAGCAATAAACCAGCCAGCCGGAAGGGCCGAGCGCAGAAGTGGTCCTGCAACTTTATCCGCCTCCATCCA
GTCTATTAATTGTTGCCGGGAAGCTAGAGTAAGTAGTTCGCCAGTTAATAGTTTGCGCAACGTTGTTGCC
ATTGCTACAGGCATCGTGGTGTCACGCTCGTCGTTTGGTATGGCTTCATTCAGCTCCGGTTCCCAACGAT
CAAGGCGAGTTACATGATCCCCCATGTTGTGCAAAAAAGCGGTTAGCTCCTTCGGTCCTCCGATCGTTGT
CAGAAGTAAGTTGGCCGCAGTGTTATCACTCATGGTTATGGCAGCACTGCATAATTCTCTTACTGTCATG
CCATCCGTAAGATGCTTTTCTGTGACTGGTGAGTACTCAACCAAGTCATTCTGAGAATAGTGTATGCGGC
GACCGAGTTGCTCTTGCCCGGCGTCAATACGGGATAATACCGCGCCACATAGCAGAACTTTAAAAGTGCT
CATCATTGGAAAACGTTCTTCGGGGCGAAAACTCTCAAGGATCTTACCGCTGTTGAGATCCAGTTCGATG
TAACCCACTCGTGCACCCAACTGATCTTCAGCATCTTTTACTTTCACCAGCGTTTCTGGGTGAGCAAAAA
CAGGAAGGCAAAATGCCGCAAAAAAGGGAATAAGGGCGACACGGAAATGTTGAATACTCATACTCTTCCT
TTTTCAATATTATTGAAGCATTTATCAGGGTTATTGTCTCATGAGCGGATACATATTTGAATGTATTTAG
AAAAATAAACAAATAGGGGTTCCGCGCACATTTCCCCGAAAAGTGCCACCTGACGTCGACGGATCGGGAG
ATCAACTTGTTTATTGCAGCTTATAATGGTTACAAATAAAGCAATAGCATCACAAATTTCACAAATAAAG
CATTTTTTTCACTGCATTCTAGTTGTGGTTTGTCCAAACTCATCAATGTATCTTATCATGTCTGGATCAA
CTGGATAACTCAAGCTAACCAAAATCATCCCAAACTTCCCACCCCATACCCTATTACCACTGCCAATTAC
CTGTGGTTTCATTTACTCTAAACCTGTGATTCCTCTGAATTATTTTCATTTTAAAGAAATTGTATTTGTT
AAATATGTACTACAAACTTAGTAGT
