>Addgene plasmid #82523 | pTRIPZ (M)-HT-Cbx7-Delta-ATL | depositor partial sequence | sequence record 156811 | Cbx7-Delta-ATL
ATGGAGCTGTCAGCCATCGGCGAGCAGGTGTTCGCCGTGGAGAGCATCCGGAAGAAGCGCGTGCGGAAGG
GTAAAGTCGAGTATCTGGTGAAGTGGAAAGGATGGCCCCCAAAGTACAGCACGTGGGAGCCAGAAGAGCA
CATCTTGGACCCCCGCCTCGTCATGGCCTACGAGGAGAAGGAGGAGAGAGACCGACTGTACAGCATGGAC
CTGCGGAGCTCCCACAAGGCCAAGGGCAAGGAGAAGCTCTGCTTCTCCCTGACGTGCCCACTCGGCAGCG
GGAGCCCTGAGGGGGTGGTCAAGGCGGGGGCACCTGAGCTGGTGGACAAGGGCCCCTTGGTGCCCACCCT
GCCCTTCCCGCTCCGCAAGCCCCGAAAGGCCCACAAGTACCTGCGGCTCTCGCGCAAGAAGTTCCCGCCC
CGCGGGCCCAACCTGGAGAGCCACAGCCATCGACGGGAGCTCTTCCTGCAGGAGCCACCGGCCCCAGACG
TCCTGCAGGCGGCTGGCGAGTGGGAGCCTGCTGCGCAGCCCCCTGAAGAGGAGGCAGATGCCGACCTGGC
CGAGGGGCCCCCTCCCTGGACACCTGCGCTCCCCTCAAGTGAGGTGACCGTGACCGACATCACCGCCAAC
TCCATCACCGTCACCTTCCGCGAGGCCCAGGCAGCTGAGGGCTTCTTCCGAGACCGCAGTGGGAAGTTCT
GA
