>Addgene plasmid #82523 | pTRIPZ (M)-HT-Cbx7-Delta-ATL | addgene partial sequence | sequence record 164788 | LNCX 5'-AGCTCGTTTAGTGAACCGTCAGATC-3'
GCCACCATGGCAGAAATCGGTACTGGCTTTCCATTCGACCCCCATTATGTGGAAGTCCTGGGCGAGCGCA
TGCACTACGTCGATGTTGGTCCGCGCGATGGCACCCCTGTGCTGTTCCTGCACGGTAACCCGACCTCCTC
CTACGTGTGGCGCAACATCATCCCGCATGTTGCACCGACCCATCGCTGCATTGCTCCAGACCTGATCGGT
ATGGGCAAATCCGACAAACCAGACCTGGGTTATTTCTTCGACGACCACGTCCGCTTCATGGATGCCTTCA
TCGAAGCCCTGGGTCTGGAAGAGGTCGTCCTGGTCATTCACGACTGGGGCTCCGCTCTGGGTTTCCACTG
GGCCAAGCGCAATCCAGAGCGCGTCAAAGGTATTGCATTTATGGAGTTCATCCGCCCTATCCCGACCTGG
GACGAATGGCCAGAATTTGCCCGCGAGACCTTCCAGGCCTTCCGCACCACCGACGTCGGCCGCAAGCTGA
TCATCGATCAGAACGTTTTTATCGAGGGTACGCTGCCGATGGGTGTCGTCCGCCCGCTGACTGAAGTCGA
GATGGACCATTACCGCGAGCCGTTCCTGAATCCTGTTGACCGCGAGCCACTGTGGCGCTTCCCAAACGAG
CTGCCAATCGCCGGTGAGCCAGCGAACATCGTCGCGCTGGTCGAAGAATACATGGACTGGCTGCACCAGT
CCCCTGTCCCGAAGCTGCTGTTCTGGGGCACCCCAGGCGTTCTGATCCCACCGGCCGAAGCCGCTCGCCT
GGCCAAAAGCCTGCCTAACTGCAAGGCTGTGGACATCGGCCCGGGTCTGAATCTGCTGCAAGAAGACAAC
CCGGACCTGATCGGCAGCGAGATCGCGCGCTGGCTGTCGACGCTCGAGATTTCCGGCGCGAATTCACTTG
CTATGGAGCTGTCAGCCATCGGCGAGCAGGTGTTCGCCGTGGAGAGCATCCGGAAGAAGCGCGTGCGGAA
GGGTAAAGTCGAGTATCTGGTGAAGTGGAAAGGATGGCCCCCAAAGTACAGCACGTGGGA
