>Addgene plasmid #82523 | pTRIPZ (M)-HT-Cbx7-Delta-ATL | addgene partial sequence | sequence record 164789 | hUBCpro-R 5'-CTAAGGCCGAGTCTTATGAGCAG-3'
AGCGTCCGGGCGGAAGGATCAGGACGCTCGCTGCGCCCTTCGTCTGACGTGGCAGCGCTCGCCGTGAGGA
GGGGGGCGCCCGCGGGAGGCGCCAAAACCCGGCGCGGAGGCCACGCGTCCGCTCAGAACTTCCCACTGCG
GTCTCGGAAGAAGCCCTCAGCTGCCTGGGCCTCGCGGAAGGTGACGGTGATGGAGTTGGCGGTGATGTCG
GTCACGGTCACCTCACTTGAGGGGAGCGCAGGTGTCCAGGGAGGGGGCCCCTCGGCCAGGTCGGCATCTG
CCTCCTCTTCAGGGGGCTGCGCAGCAGGCTCCCACTCGCCAGCCGCCTGCAGGACGTCTGGGGCCGGTGG
CTCCTGCAGGAAGAGCTCCCGTCGATGGCTGTGGCTCTCCAGGTTGGGCCCGCGGGGCGGGAACTTCTTG
CGCGAGAGCCGCAGGTACTTGTGGGCCTTTCGGGGCTTGCGGAGCGGGAAGGGCAGGGTGGGCACCAAGG
GGCCCTTGTCCACCAGCTCAGGTGCCCCCGCCTTGACCACCCCCTCAGGGCTCCCGCTGCCGAGTGGGCA
CGTCAGGGAGAAGCAGAGCTTCTCCTTGCCCTTGGCCTTGTGGGAGCTCCGCAGGTCCATGCTGTACAGT
CGGTCTCTCTCCTCCTTCTCCTCGTAGGCCATGACGAGGCGGGGGTCCAAGATGTGCTCTTCTGGCTCCC
ACGTGCTGTACTTTGGGGGCCATCCTTTCCACTTCACCAGATACTCGACTTTACCCTTCCGCACGCGCTT
CTTCCGGATGCTCTCCACGGCGAACACCTGCTCGCCGATGGCTGACAGCTCCATAGCAAGTGAATTCGCG
CCGGAAATCTCGAGCGTCGACAGCCAGCGCGCGATCTCGCTGCCGATCAGGTCCGGGTTGTCTTCTTGCA
GCAGATTCAGACCCGGG
